Addgene plasmid #91584: pPN255
Purpose: Express sgRNA targeting human CNOT1
Depositing lab: Lindy Barrett. Depositing organization: Broad Institute. Publication: A Scaled Framework for CRISPR Editing of Human Pluripotent Stem Cells to Study Psychiatric Disease. Hazelbaker DZ, Beccard A, Bara AM, Dabkowski N, Messana A, Mazzucato P, Lam D, Manning D, Eggan K, Barrett LE. Stem Cell Reports. 2017 Oct 10;9(4):1315-1327. doi: 10.1016/j.stemcr.2017.09.006. PubMed 29020615.
Backbone
  Vector backbone: pUC19-U6 promoter
  Vector type: CRISPR
Growth in bacteria
  Bacterial resistance: Ampicillin, 100 μg/mL
  Growth temperature: 37°C
  Growth strain: DH5alpha
  Copy number: High Copy
Gene/Insert
  Gene/Insert name: CNOT1 (alt name: NM_001265612.1)
  gRNA/shRNA sequence: CATGTGGATTTCAGTGGCGA
  Species: H. sapiens (human)
  Insert size (bp): 21
  Entrez Gene: CNOT1 (a.k.a. AD-005, CDC39, HPE12, NOT1, NOT1H, VIBOS)
  Promoter: U6
  Cloning method: Restriction Enzyme; 5′ cloning site BbsI (destroyed during cloning); 3′ cloning site BbsI (destroyed during cloning)
  Sequencing primers: 5′ M13F (-21)
Terms and licenses: Academic/Nonprofit Terms; Industry Terms: Not Available to Industry
How to cite: pPN255 was a gift from Lindy Barrett (Addgene plasmid # 91584 ; http://n2t.net/addgene:91584 ; RRID:Addgene_91584)
