[The description below was written by a language model from this plasmid's Addgene catalogue record and pLannotate feature annotations shown in this document.]
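Description:
pPN255 is a small (about 3 kb) CRISPR guide RNA expression plasmid built on a pUC19 backbone that carries a human U6 promoter cassette. It is propagated in E. coli through the high-copy ColE1/pUC origin of replication and selected with ampicillin via the β-lactamase (AmpR) gene and its native promoter. The rest of the backbone consists of pUC19 remnants picked up by annotation: the lac promoter, lac operator and CAP binding site, fragments of lacZα, lacI, rop and bom, and a partial multiple cloning site. None of these has a stated role in the function of the construct. There is no mammalian selection marker, reporter or Cas9 coding sequence in the annotated features, so the nuclease must be supplied separately.

The payload is a single sgRNA transcription unit. The U6 promoter, an RNA polymerase III promoter suited to producing short, uncapped RNAs in mammalian cells, sits immediately upstream of a roughly 20-nucleotide spacer targeting human CNOT1. The spacer falls in the short unannotated gap between the promoter and the Streptococcus pyogenes Cas9 guide RNA scaffold. It was inserted between two BbsI sites, both of which were destroyed during cloning, as is typical for oligo-based guide insertion with a type IIS enzyme. Transcription yields a chimeric guide that directs SpCas9 to the CNOT1 locus.

According to the record, the plasmid is intended to express an sgRNA against human CNOT1. It was deposited in connection with a scaled workflow for CRISPR editing of human pluripotent stem cells to study genes implicated in psychiatric disease.
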