Features (pLannotate 1.2.2; 13 found; start..end, strand, type, name):
      1..241     +  promoter       U6 promoter: RNA polymerase III promoter for human U6 snRNA
    271..346     +  misc_RNA       gRNA scaffold: guide RNA scaffold for the Streptococcus pyogenes CRISPR/Cas9 system
    395..411     -  protein_bind   lac operator: The lac repressor binds to the lac operator to inhibit transcription in E. coli. This inhibition can be relieved by adding lactose or isopropyl-β-D-thiogalactopyranoside (IPTG). lac repressor encoded by lacI
    419..449     -  promoter       lac promoter: promoter for the E. coli lac operon
    464..485     -  protein_bind   CAP binding site: CAP binding activates transcription in the presence of cAMP. E. coli catabolite activator protein
    498..590     -  CDS            lacI (fragment): lac repressor; lacI; The lac repressor binds to the lac operator to inhibit transcription in E. coli. This inhibition can be relieved by adding lactose or isopropyl-β-D-thiogalactopyranoside (IPTG).
    773..1361    -  rep_origin     ori: high-copy-number ColE1/pMB1/pBR322/pUC origin of replication
   1532..2392    -  CDS            AmpR: β-lactamase; bla; confers resistance to ampicillin, carbenicillin, and related antibiotics
   2393..2497    -  promoter       AmpR promoter: bla
   2592..2627    +  CDS            rop (fragment): Rop protein, which maintains plasmids at low copy number; rop
   2729..2828    +  misc_feature   bom (fragment): basis of mobility region from pBR322
   2834..2991    -  CDS            lacZα (fragment): LacZα fragment of β-galactosidase; lacZ fragment
   2988..3014    +  misc_feature   MCS (fragment): pUC18/19 multiple cloning site
>Addgene plasmid #91584 | pPN255 | addgene full sequence | sequence record 180144 | Addgene NGS Result
GAGGGCCTATTTCCCATGATTCCTTCATATTTGCATATACGATACAAGGCTGTTAGAGAGATAATTGGAA
TTAATTTGACTGTAAACACAAAGATATTAGTACAAAATACGTGACGTAGAAAGTAATAATTTCTTGGGTA
GTTTGCAGTTTTAAAATTATGTTTTAAAATGGACTATCATATGCTTACCGTAACTTGAAAGTATTTCGAT
TTCTTGGCTTTATATATCTTGTGGAAAGGACGAAACACCGCATGTGGATTTCAGTGGCGAGTTTTAGAGC
TAGAAATAGCAAGTTAAAATAAGGCTAGTCCGTTATCAACTTGAAAAAGTGGCACCGAGTCGGTGCTTTT
TTAAGCTTGGCGTAATCATGGTCATAGCTGTTTCCTGTGTGAAATTGTTATCCGCTCACAATTCCACACA
ACATACGAGCCGGAAGCATAAAGTGTAAAGCCTGGGGTGCCTAATGAGTGAGCTAACTCACATTAATTGC
GTTGCGCTCACTGCCCGCTTTCCAGTCGGGAAACCTGTCGTGCCAGCTGCATTAATGAATCGGCCAACGC
GCGGGGAGAGGCGGTTTGCGTATTGGGCGCTCTTCCGCTTCCTCGCTCACTGACTCGCTGCGCTCGGTCG
TTCGGCTGCGGCGAGCGGTATCAGCTCACTCAAAGGCGGTAATACGGTTATCCACAGAATCAGGGGATAA
CGCAGGAAAGAACATGTGAGCAAAAGGCCAGCAAAAGGCCAGGAACCGTAAAAAGGCCGCGTTGCTGGCG
TTTTTCCATAGGCTCCGCCCCCCTGACGAGCATCACAAAAATCGACGCTCAAGTCAGAGGTGGCGAAACC
CGACAGGACTATAAAGATACCAGGCGTTTCCCCCTGGAAGCTCCCTCGTGCGCTCTCCTGTTCCGACCCT
GCCGCTTACCGGATACCTGTCCGCCTTTCTCCCTTCGGGAAGCGTGGCGCTTTCTCATAGCTCACGCTGT
AGGTATCTCAGTTCGGTGTAGGTCGTTCGCTCCAAGCTGGGCTGTGTGCACGAACCCCCCGTTCAGCCCG
ACCGCTGCGCCTTATCCGGTAACTATCGTCTTGAGTCCAACCCGGTAAGACACGACTTATCGCCACTGGC
AGCAGCCACTGGTAACAGGATTAGCAGAGCGAGGTATGTAGGCGGTGCTACAGAGTTCTTGAAGTGGTGG
CCTAACTACGGCTACACTAGAAGAACAGTATTTGGTATCTGCGCTCTGCTGAAGCCAGTTACCTTCGGAA
AAAGAGTTGGTAGCTCTTGATCCGGCAAACAAACCACCGCTGGTAGCGGTGGTTTTTTTGTTTGCAAGCA
GCAGATTACGCGCAGAAAAAAAGGATCTCAAGAAGATCCTTTGATCTTTTCTACGGGGTCTGACGCTCAG
TGGAACGAAAACTCACGTTAAGGGATTTTGGTCATGAGATTATCAAAAAGGATCTTCACCTAGATCCTTT
TAAATTAAAAATGAAGTTTTAAATCAATCTAAAGTATATATGAGTAAACTTGGTCTGACAGTTACCAATG
CTTAATCAGTGAGGCACCTATCTCAGCGATCTGTCTATTTCGTTCATCCATAGTTGCCTGACTCCCCGTC
GTGTAGATAACTACGATACGGGAGGGCTTACCATCTGGCCCCAGTGCTGCAATGATACCGCGAGACCCAC
GCTCACCGGCTCCAGATTTATCAGCAATAAACCAGCCAGCCGGAAGGGCCGAGCGCAGAAGTGGTCCTGC
AACTTTATCCGCCTCCATCCAGTCTATTAATTGTTGCCGGGAAGCTAGAGTAAGTAGTTCGCCAGTTAAT
AGTTTGCGCAACGTTGTTGCCATTGCTACAGGCATCGTGGTGTCACGCTCGTCGTTTGGTATGGCTTCAT
TCAGCTCCGGTTCCCAACGATCAAGGCGAGTTACATGATCCCCCATGTTGTGCAAAAAAGCGGTTAGCTC
CTTCGGTCCTCCGATCGTTGTCAGAAGTAAGTTGGCCGCAGTGTTATCACTCATGGTTATGGCAGCACTG
CATAATTCTCTTACTGTCATGCCATCCGTAAGATGCTTTTCTGTGACTGGTGAGTACTCAACCAAGTCAT
TCTGAGAATAGTGTATGCGGCGACCGAGTTGCTCTTGCCCGGCGTCAATACGGGATAATACCGCGCCACA
TAGCAGAACTTTAAAAGTGCTCATCATTGGAAAACGTTCTTCGGGGCGAAAACTCTCAAGGATCTTACCG
CTGTTGAGATCCAGTTCGATGTAACCCACTCGTGCACCCAACTGATCTTCAGCATCTTTTACTTTCACCA
GCGTTTCTGGGTGAGCAAAAACAGGAAGGCAAAATGCCGCAAAAAAGGGAATAAGGGCGACACGGAAATG
TTGAATACTCATACTCTTCCTTTTTCAATATTATTGAAGCATTTATCAGGGTTATTGTCTCATGAGCGGA
TACATATTTGAATGTATTTAGAAAAATAAACAAATAGGGGTTCCGCGCACATTTCCCCGAAAAGTGCCAC
CTGACGTCTAAGAAACCATTATTATCATGACATTAACCTATAAAAATAGGCGTATCACGAGGCCCTTTCG
TCTCGCGCGTTTCGGTGATGACGGTGAAAACCTCTGACACATGCAGCTCCCGGAGACGGTCACAGCTTGT
CTGTAAGCGGATGCCGGGAGCAGACAAGCCCGTCAGGGCGCGTCAGCGGGTGTTGGCGGGTGTCGGGGCT
GGCTTAACTATGCGGCATCAGAGCAGATTGTACTGAGAGTGCACCATATGCGGTGTGAAATACCGCACAG
ATGCGTAAGGAGAAAATACCGCATCAGGCGCCATTCGCCATTCAGGCTGCGCAACTGTTGGGAAGGGCGA
TCGGTGCGGGCCTCTTCGCTATTACGCCAGCTGGCGAAAGGGGGATGTGCTGCAAGGCGATTAAGTTGGG
TAACGCCAGGGTTTTCCCAGTCACGACGTTGTAAAACGACGGCCAGTGAATTCGAGCTCGGTACCCGGGG
ATCCGTTAATTAA
